>Addgene plasmid #16442 | PG13-luc (wt p53 binding sites) | addgene full sequence | sequence record 241761 | Addgene NGS Result
CCAGGCAAGTCCAGGCAGGCCAGGCAAGTCCAGGCAGGCCAGGCAAGTCCAGGCAGGCCAGGCAAGTCCA
GGCAGGCCAGGCAAGTCCAGGCAGGCCAGGCAAGTCCAGGCAGGCCAGGCAAGTCCAGGCAGGGCCAGGC
AAGTCCAGGCAGGCCAGGCAAGTCCAGGCAGGCCAGGCAAGTCCAGGCAGGATCGAATTCGATCTGTTTT
TTTTAGTATTAAGCAGAGGCCGGGGGCCCCTGGCCTCCGCTTACTCTGGAGAAAAAGAAGAGAGGCATTC
CAGAGGCAACTTGTCAAAACAGGACTGGCGCCTTGGAGGCGCTGTGGGGCCACCCAAATTGATATAATTA
AGCCCCAACCGCCTCTTCCCGCCTCATTTCAGCCTCACCACCCTCGACAAGCTTATCGATACCGTCGGGG
GATCCACTAGTTCTAGAGCGGCCGCCACCGCGGTGGAGCTCGAGCTTGGCATTCCGGTACTGTTGGTAAA
ATGGAAGACGCCAAAAACATAAAGAAAGGCCCGGCGCCATTCTATCCTCTAGAGGATGGAACCGCTGGAG
AGCAACTGCATAAGGCTATGAAGAGATACGCCCTGGTTCCTGGAACAATTGCTTTTACAGATGCACATAT
CGAGGTGAACATCACGTACGCGGAATACTTCGAAATGTCCGTTCGGTTGGCAGAAGCTATGAAACGATAT
GGGCTGAATACAAATCACAGAATCGTCGTATGCAGTGAAAACTCTCTTCAATTCTTTATGCCGGTGTTGG
GCGCGTTATTTATCGGAGTTGCAGTTGCGCCCGCGAACGACATTTATAATGAACGTGAATTGCTCAACAG
TATGAACATTTCGCAGCCTACCGTAGTGTTTGTTTCCAAAAAGGGGTTGCAAAAAATTTTGAACGTGCAA
AAAAAATTACCAATAATCCAGAAAATTATTATCATGGATTCTAAAACGGATTACCAGGGATTTCAGTCGA
TGTACACGTTCGTCACATCTCATCTACCTCCCGGTTTTAATGAATACGATTTTGTACCAGAGTCCTTTGA
TCGTGACAAAACAATTGCACTGATAATGAATTCCTCTGGATCTACTGGGTTACCTAAGGGTGTGGCCCTT
CCGCATAGAACTGCCTGCGTCAGATTCTCGCATGCCAGAGATCCTATTTTTGGCAATCAAATCATTCCGG
ATACTGCGATTTTAAGTGTTGTTCCATTCCATCACGGTTTTGGAATGTTTACTACACTCGGATATTTGAT
ATGTGGATTTCGAGTCGTCTTAATGTATAGATTTGAAGAAGAGCTGTTTTTACGATCCCTTCAGGATTAC
AAAATTCAAAGTGCGTTGCTAGTACCAACCCTATTTTCATTCTTCGCCAAAAGCACTCTGATTGACAAAT
ACGATTTATCTAATTTACACGAAATTGCTTCTGGGGGCGCACCTCTTTCGAAAGAAGTCGGGGAAGCGGT
TGCAAAACGCTTCCATCTTCCAGGGATACGACAAGGATATGGGCTCACTGAGACTACATCAGCTATTCTG
ATTACACCCGAGGGGGATGATAAACCGGGCGCGGTCGGTAAAGTTGTTCCATTTTTTGAAGCGAAGGTTG
TGGATCTGGATACCGGGAAAACGCTGGGCGTTAATCAGAGAGGCGAATTATGTGTCAGAGGACCTATGAT
TATGTCCGGTTATGTAAACAATCCGGAAGCGACCAACGCCTTGATTGACAAGGATGGATGGCTACATTCT
GGAGACATAGCTTACTGGGACGAAGACGAACACTTCTTCATAGTTGACCGCTTGAAGTCTTTAATTAAAT
ACAAAGGATATCAGGTGGCCCCCGCTGAATTGGAATCGATATTGTTACAACACCCCAACATCTTCGACGC
GGGCGTGGCAGGTCTTCCCGACGATGACGCCGGTGAACTTCCCGCCGCCGTTGTTGTTTTGGAGCACGGA
AAGACGATGACGGAAAAAGAGATCGTGGATTACGTCGCCAGTCAAGTAACAACCGCGAAAAAGTTGCGCG
GAGGAGTTGTGTTTGTGGACGAAGTACCGAAAGGTCTTACCGGAAAACTCGACGCAAGAAAAATCAGAGA
GATCCTCATAAAGGCCAAGAAGGGCGGAAAGTCCAAATTGTAAAATGTAACTGTATTCAGCGATGACGAA
ATTCTTAGCTATTGTAATACTCTAGAGGATCTTTGTGAAGGAACCTTACTTCTGTGGTGTGACATAATTG
GACAAACTACCTACAGAGATTTAAAGCTCTAAGGTAAATATAAAATTTTTAAGTGTATAATGTGTTAAAC
TACTGATTCTAATTGTTTGTGTATTTTAGATTCCAACCTATGGAACTGATGAATGGGAGCAGTGGTGGAA
TGCCTTTAATGAGGAAAACCTGTTTTGCTCAGAAGAAATGCCATCTAGTGATGATGAGGCTACTGCTGAC
TCTCAACATTCTACTCCTCCAAAAAAGAAGAGAAAGGTAGAAGACCCCAAGGACTTTCCTTCAGAATTGC
TAAGTTTTTTGAGTCATGCTGTGTTTAGTAATAGAACTCTTGCTTGCTTTGCTATTTACACCACAAAGGA
AAAAGCTGCACTGCTATACAAGAAAATTATGGAAAAATATTCTGTAACCTTTATAAGTAGGCATAACAGT
TATAATCATAACATACTGTTTTTTCTTACTCCACACAGGCATAGAGTGTCTGCTATTAATAACTATGCTC
AAAAATTGTGTACCTTTAGCTTTTTAATTTGTAAAGGGGTTAATAAGGAATATTTGATGTATAGTGCCTT
GACTAGAGATCATAATCAGCCATACCACATTTGTAGAGGTTTTACTTGCTTTAAAAAACCTCCCACACCT
CCCCCTGAACCTGAAACATAAAATGAATGCAATTGTTGTTGTTAACTTGTTTATTGCAGCTTATAATGGT
TACAAATAAAGCAATAGCATCACAAATTTCACAAATAAAGCATTTTTTTCACTGCATTCTAGTTGTGGTT
TGTCCAAACTCATCAATGTATCTTATCATGTCTGGATCCACTAGTTCTAGAGCGGCCGCCACCGCGGTGG
AGCTCCAGCTTTTGTTCCCTTTAGTGAGGGTTAATTTCGAGCTTGGCGTAATCATGGTCATAGCTGTTTC
CTGTGTGAAATTGTTATCCGCTCACAATTCCACACAACATACGAGCCGGAAGCATAAAGTGTAAAGCCTG
GGGTGCCTAATGAGTGAGCTAACTCACATTAATTGCGTTGCGCTCACTGCCCGCTTTCCAGTCGGGAAAC
CTGTCGTGCCAGCTGCATTAATGAATCGGCCAACGCGCGGGGAGAGGCGGTTTGCGTATTGGGCGCTCTT
CCGCTTCCTCGCTCACTGACTCGCTGCGCTCGGTCGTTCGGCTGCGGCGAGCGGTATCAGCTCACTCAAA
GGCGGTAATACGGTTATCCACAGAATCAGGGGATAACGCAGGAAAGAACATGTGAGCAAAAGGCCAGCAA
AAGGCCAGGAACCGTAAAAAGGCCGCGTTGCTGGCGTTTTTCCATAGGCTCCGCCCCCCTGACGAGCATC
ACAAAAATCGACGCTCAAGTCAGAGGTGGCGAAACCCGACAGGACTATAAAGATACCAGGCGTTTCCCCC
TGGAAGCTCCCTCGTGCGCTCTCCTGTTCCGACCCTGCCGCTTACCGGATACCTGTCCGCCTTTCTCCCT
TCGGGAAGCGTGGCGCTTTCTCATAGCTCACGCTGTAGGTATCTCAGTTCGGTGTAGGTCGTTCGCTCCA
AGCTGGGCTGTGTGCACGAACCCCCCGTTCAGCCCGACCGCTGCGCCTTATCCGGTAACTATCGTCTTGA
GTCCAACCCGGTAAGACACGACTTATCGCCACTGGCAGCAGCCACTGGTAACAGGATTAGCAGAGCGAGG
TATGTAGGCGGTGCTACAGAGTTCTTGAAGTGGTGGCCTAACTACGGCTACACTAGAAGAACAGTATTTG
GTATCTGCGCTCTGCTGAAGCCAGTTACCTTCGGAAAAAGAGTTGGTAGCTCTTGATCCGGCAAACAAAC
CACCGCTGGTAGCGGTGGTTTTTTTGTTTGCAAGCAGCAGATTACGCGCAGAAAAAAAGGATCTCAAGAA
GATCCTTTGATCTTTTCTACGGGGTCTGACGCTCAGTGGAACGAAAACTCACGTTAAGGGATTTTGGTCA
TGAGATTATCAAAAAGGATCTTCACCTAGATCCTTTTAAATTAAAAATGAAGTTTTAAATCAATCTAAAG
TATATATGAGTAAACTTGGTCTGACAGTTACCAATGCTTAATCAGTGAGGCACCTATCTCAGCGATCTGT
CTATTTCGTTCATCCATAGTTGCCTGACTCCCCGTCGTGTAGATAACTACGATACGGGAGGGCTTACCAT
CTGGCCCCAGTGCTGCAATGATACCGCGAGACCCACGCTCACCGGCTCCAGATTTATCAGCAATAAACCA
GCCAGCCGGAAGGGCCGAGCGCAGAAGTGGTCCTGCAACTTTATCCGCCTCCATCCAGTCTATTAATTGT
TGCCGGGAAGCTAGAGTAAGTAGTTCGCCAGTTAATAGTTTGCGCAACGTTGTTGCCATTGCTACAGGCA
TCGTGGTGTCACGCTCGTCGTTTGGTATGGCTTCATTCAGCTCCGGTTCCCAACGATCAAGGCGAGTTAC
ATGATCCCCCATGTTGTGCAAAAAAGCGGTTAGCTCCTTCGGTCCTCCGATCGTTGTCAGAAGTAAGTTG
GCCGCAGTGTTATCACTCATGGTTATGGCAGCACTGCATAATTCTCTTACTGTCATGCCATCCGTAAGAT
GCTTTTCTGTGACTGGTGAGTACTCAACCAAGTCATTCTGAGAATAGTGTATGCGGCGACCGAGTTGCTC
TTGCCCGGCGTCAATACGGGATAATACCGCGCCACATAGCAGAACTTTAAAAGTGCTCATCATTGGAAAA
CGTTCTTCGGGGCGAAAACTCTCAAGGATCTTACCGCTGTTGAGATCCAGTTCGATGTAACCCACTCGTG
CACCCAACTGATCTTCAGCATCTTTTACTTTCACCAGCGTTTCTGGGTGAGCAAAAACAGGAAGGCAAAA
TGCCGCAAAAAAGGGAATAAGGGCGACACGGAAATGTTGAATACTCATACTCTTCCTTTTTCAATATTAT
TGAAGCATTTATCAGGGTTATTGTCTCATGAGCGGATACATATTTGAATGTATTTAGAAAAATAAACAAA
TAGGGGTTCCGCGCACATTTCCCCGAAAAGTGCCACCTAAATTGTAAGCGTTAATATTTTGTTAAAATTC
GCGTTAAATTTTTGTTAAATCAGCTCATTTTTTAACCAATAGGCCGAAATCGGCAAAATCCCTTATAAAT
CAAAAGAATAGACCGAGATAGGGT
[37 nt withheld, positions 5415-5451]
AAAGAACGTGGACTCCAACGTCAAAGG
[49 nt withheld, positions 5479-5527]
T
[91 nt withheld, positions 5529-5619]
G
[124 nt withheld, positions 5621-5744]
CCCATTCGCCATTCAGGCTGCGCAACTGTTGGGAAGGGCGATCGGTGCGGGCCTCTTCGCTATTACGCCA
GCTGGCGAAAGGGGGATGTGCTGCAAGGCGATTAAGTTGGGTAACGCCAGGGTTTTCCCAGTCACGACGT
TGTAAAACGACGGCCAGTGAATTGTAATACGACTCACTATAGGGCGAATTGGGTACCGGGCCCCCCCTCG
AGGTCGACGGTATCGATAAGCTTGATGCCAGGCAAGTCCAGGCAGGCCAGGCAAGTCCAGGCAGGCCAGG
CAAGTCCAGGCAGG
Features (pLannotate 1.2.2; 22 found; start..end, strand, type, name):
    257..280     -  misc_feature   HA-R (fragment): right homology arm from intron 1 of the mouse Rosa26 gene (Soriano, 1999)
    398..417     +  misc_feature   MCS (fragment): pBluescript multiple cloning site
    416..461     -  misc_feature   MCS (fragment): pBluescript multiple cloning site
    491..2140    +  CDS            LUCI_PHOPY: Experimental evidence at protein level: Swiss-Prot protein existence level 1. Produces green light with a wavelength of 562 nm. From Photinus pyralis (Common eastern firefly) (Lampyris pyralis).
   2198..2272    +  CDS            small t antigen (fragment): SV40 (simian virus 40) small t antigen
   2274..2339    +  intron         small t intron: SV40 (simian virus 40) small t antigen intron
   2469..2489    +  CDS            SV40 NLS: nuclear localization signal of SV40 (simian virus 40) large T antigen
   2808..2891    +  CDS            large T antigen (fragment): large T antigen from SV40 (simian virus 40)
   2914..3048    +  polyA_signal   SV40 poly(A) signal: SV40 polyadenylation signal
   3044..3085    -  misc_feature   MCS (fragment): pBluescript multiple cloning site
   3098..3116    -  promoter       T3 promoter: promoter for bacteriophage T3 RNA polymerase
   3161..3177    -  protein_bind   lac operator: The lac repressor binds to the lac operator to inhibit transcription in E. coli. This inhibition can be relieved by adding lactose or isopropyl-β-D-thiogalactopyranoside (IPTG). lac repressor encoded by lacI
   3185..3215    -  promoter       lac promoter: promoter for the E. coli lac operon
   3230..3251    -  protein_bind   CAP binding site: CAP binding activates transcription in the presence of cAMP. E. coli catabolite activator protein
   3264..3356    -  CDS            lacI (fragment): lac repressor; lacI; The lac repressor binds to the lac operator to inhibit transcription in E. coli. This inhibition can be relieved by adding lactose or isopropyl-β-D-thiogalactopyranoside (IPTG).
   3539..4127    -  rep_origin     ori: high-copy-number ColE1/pMB1/pBR322/pUC origin of replication
   4298..5158    -  CDS            AmpR: β-lactamase; bla; confers resistance to ampicillin, carbenicillin, and related antibiotics
   5159..5263    -  promoter       AmpR promoter: bla
   5316..5744    -  rep_origin     f1 ori (sequence partly withheld): f1 bacteriophage origin of replication; arrow indicates direction of (+) strand synthesis
   5749..5906    -  CDS            lacZα (fragment): LacZα fragment of β-galactosidase; lacZ fragment
   5909..5927    +  promoter       T7 promoter: promoter for bacteriophage T7 RNA polymerase
   5936..5980    -  misc_feature   MCS (fragment): pBluescript multiple cloning site
