[The description below was written by a language model from this plasmid's Addgene catalogue record and pLannotate feature annotations shown in this document.]
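Description:
PG13-luc (wt p53 binding sites) is a mammalian luciferase reporter plasmid built on pBluescript II SK(+) and used to read out the transcriptional activity of the tumour suppressor p53 (TP53). It is propagated in E. coli through a high-copy ColE1/pUC-type origin and selected with ampicillin via the β-lactamase gene. The backbone also retains the f1 phage origin, the T7 and T3 promoters, and remnants of the lac promoter/operator and lacZα region that flank the disrupted multiple cloning site. No mammalian selection marker is recorded, so it is suited to transient transfection.

According to the depositor's notes, the reporter was assembled in steps. A HindIII–EcoRI fragment carrying 13 direct repeats of a p53-binding consensus oligonucleotide was placed in the polylinker. This was followed downstream by a roughly 200 bp fragment containing the polyoma promoter and then by a promoterless 2.6 kb luciferase cassette. The automated feature table covers the full 6,038 nt sequence and confirms the Photinus pyralis firefly luciferase coding sequence. After it come SV40 small t antigen intron sequences, fragments of the T antigen coding region and the SV40 polyadenylation signal, which provide splicing and 3′ end processing. The p53 site array and the polyoma promoter are not annotated as named features, and a short "Rosa26 homology arm" hit in that upstream region is most likely a spurious match.

When functional p53 binds the repeated sites, it enhances transcription from the polyoma promoter, so luciferase output reports p53 transactivation. The "wt" designation indicates that the binding sites are intact.
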