Addgene plasmid #16442: PG13-luc (wt p53 binding sites)
Purpose: Luciferase reporter containing 13 copies of the p53-binding consensus sequence
Depositing lab: Bert Vogelstein. Depositing organization: Johns Hopkins University and School of Medicine. Publication: WAF1, a potential mediator of p53 tumor suppression. el-Deiry WS, Tokino T, Velculescu VE, Levy DB, Parsons R, Trent JM, Lin D, Mercer WE, Kinzler KW, Vogelstein B. Cell. 1993 Nov 19. 75(4):817-25. 10.1016/0092-8674(93)90500-P PubMed 8242752.
Backbone
  Vector backbone: pBluescript II SK + luc
  Backbone size w/o insert (bp): 5800
  Vector type: Mammalian Expression, Luciferase
Growth in bacteria
  Bacterial resistance: Ampicillin, 100 μg/mL
  Growth temperature: 37°C
  Growth strain: DH5alpha
  Copy number: Unknown
Gene/Insert
  Gene/Insert name: p53-binding site
  Entrez Gene: TP53 (a.k.a. BCC7, BMFS5, LFS1, P53, TRP53)
  Tag / fusion protein: luciferase (C terminal on backbone)
  Cloning method: Restriction Enzyme; 5′ cloning site HindIII (unknown if destroyed); 3′ cloning site EcoRI (unknown if destroyed)
  Sequencing primers: 5′ T7; 3′ LucNrev
Terms and licenses: Academic/Nonprofit Terms; Industry Terms: Not Available to Industry
Depositor comments: PG13-Luc was cloned by inserting a HindIII-EcoRI fragment containing p53-binding elements (Kern et al Science 1992 May 8;256(5058):827-30) into the Hindlll-EcoRI sites of pBluescript II SK(+). A 200 bp EcoRI-BamHI fragment containing the polyoma promoter, and a 2.6 kb SacI luciferase cassette without promoter elements, were then cloned downstream. PG13 contains 13 copies of the p53-binding consensus sequence. Direct repeats of the oligonucleotide PG (5'-CCAGGCAAGTCCAGGCAGG-3') were used for the p53 binding sequences.
How to cite: PG13-luc (wt p53 binding sites) was a gift from Bert Vogelstein (Addgene plasmid # 16442 ; http://n2t.net/addgene:16442 ; RRID:Addgene_16442)
