>Addgene plasmid #16442 | PG13-luc (wt p53 binding sites) | addgene partial sequence | sequence record 90081 | LucNRev 5'-CCTTATGCAGTTGCTCTCC-3'
GAGGATAGAATGGCGCCGGGCCTTTCTTTATGTTTTTGGCGTCTTCCATTTTACCAACAGTACCGGAATG
CCAAGCTCGAGCTCCACCGCGGTGGCGGCCGCTCTAGAACTAGTGGATCCCCCGACGGTATCGATAAGCT
TGTCGAGGGTGGTGAGGCTGAAATGAGGCGGGAAGAGGCGGTTGGGGCTTAATTATATCAATTTGGGTGG
CCCCACAGCGCCTCCAAGGCGCCAGTCCTGTTTTGACAAGTTGCCTCTGGAATGCCTCTCTTCTTTTTCT
CCAGAGTAAGCGGAGGCCAGGGGCCCCCGGCCTCTGCTTAATACTAAAAAAAACAGATCGAATTCGATCC
TGCCTGGACTTGCCTGGCCTGCCTGGACTTGCCTGGCCTGCCTGGACTTGCCTGGCCCTGCCTGGACTTG
CCTGGCCTGCCTGGACTTGCCTGGCCTGCCTGGACTTGCCTGGCCTGCCTGGACTTGCCTGGCCTGCCTG
GACTTGCCTGGCCTGCCTGGACTTGCCTGGCCTGCCTGGACTTGCCTGGCCTGCCTGGACTTGCCTGGCC
TGCCTGGACTTGCCTGGCCTGCCTGGACTTGCCTGGCATCAAGCTTATCGATACCGTCGACCTCGAGGGG
GGGCCCGGTACCCAATTCGCCCTATAGTGAGTCGTATTACAATTCACTGGCCGTCGTTTTACAACGTCGT
GACTGGGAAAACCCTGGCGTTACCCAACTTAATCGCCTTGCAGCACATCCCCCTTTCGCCAGCTGGCGTA
ATAGCGAAGAGGCCCGCACCGATCGCCCTTCCCAACAGTTGCGCAGCCTGAATGGCGAATGGG
[124 nt withheld, positions 834-957]
C
[91 nt withheld, positions 959-1049]
AGGG
