>Addgene plasmid #16442 | PG13-luc (wt p53 binding sites) | addgene partial sequence | sequence record 90744 | M13pUC-Rev 5'-AGCGGATAACAATTTCACACAGG-3'
ATTACGAAGCTCGAAATTAACCCTCACTAAAGGGAACAAAAGCTGGAGCTCCACCGCGGTGGCGGCCGCT
CTAGAACTAGTGGATCCAGACATGATAAGATACATTGATGAGTTTGGACAAACCACAACTAGAATGCAGT
GAAAAAAATGCTTTATTTGTGAAATTTGTGATGCTATTGCTTTATTTGTAACCATTATAAGCTGCAATAA
ACAAGTTAACAACAACAATTGCATTCATTTTATGTTTCAGGTTCAGGGGGAGGTGTGGGAGGTTTTTTAA
AGCAAGTAAAACCTCTACAAATGTGGTATGGCTGATTATGATCTCTAGTCAAGGCACTATACATCAAATA
TTCCTTATTAACCCCTTTACAAATTAAAAAGCTAAAGGTACACAATTTTTGAGCATAGTTATTAATAGCA
GACACTCTATGCCTGTGTGGAGTAAGAAAAAACAGTATGTTATGATTATAACTGTTATGCCTACTTATAA
AGGTTACAGAATATTTTTCCATAATTTTCTTGTATAGCAGTGCAGCTTTTTCCTTTGTGGTGTAAATAGC
AAAGCAAGCAAGAGTTCTATTACTAAACACAGCATGACTCAAAAAACTTAGCAATTCTGAAGGAAAGTCC
TTGGGGTCTTCTACCTTTCTCTTCTTTTTTGGAGGAGTAGAATGTTGAGAGTCAGCAGTAGCCTCATCAT
CACTAGATGGCATTTCTTCTGAGCAAAACAGGTTTTCCTCATTAAAGGCATTCCACCACTGCTCCCATTC
ATCAGTTCCATAGGTTGGAATCTAAAATACACAAACAATTAGAATCAG
