>Addgene plasmid #16442 | PG13-luc (wt p53 binding sites) | addgene partial sequence | sequence record 90745 | Luc-F 5'-CAGTCAAGTAACAACCGCGA-3'
GTACCGAAAGGTCTTACCGGAAAACTCGACGCAAGAAAAATCAGAGAGATCCTCATAAAGGCCAAGAAGG
GCGGAAAGTCCAAATTGTAAAATGTAACTGTATTCAGCGATGACGAAATTCTTAGCTATTGTAATACTCT
AGAGGATCTTTGTGAAGGAACCTTACTTCTGTGGTGTGACATAATTGGACAAACTACCTACAGAGATTTA
AAGCTCTAAGGTAAATATAAAATTTTTAAGTGTATAATGTGTTAAACTACTGATTCTAATTGTTTGTGTA
TTTTAGATTCCAACCTATGGAACTGATGAATGGGAGCAGTGGTGGAATGCCTTTAATGAGGAAAACCTGT
TTTGCTCAGAAGAAATGCCATCTAGTGATGATGAGGCTACTGCTGACTCTCAACATTCTACTCCTCCAAA
AAAGAAGAGAAAGGTAGAAGACCCCAAGGACTTTCCTTCAGAATTGCTAAGTTTTTTGAGTCATGCTGTG
TTTAGTAATAGAACTCTTGCTTGCTTTGCTATTTACACCACAAAGGAAAAAGCTGCACTGCTATACAAGA
AAATTATGGAAAAATATTCTGTAACCTTTATAAGTAGGCATAACAGTTATAATCATAACATACTGTTTTT
TCTTACTCCACACAGGCATAGAGTGTCTGCTATTAATAACTATGCTCAAAAATTGTGTACCTTTAGCTTT
TTAATTTGTAAAGGGGTTAATAAGGAATATTTGATGTATAGTGCCTTGACTAGAGATCATAATCAGCCAT
ACCACATTTGTAGAGGTTTTACTTGCTTTAAAAAACCTCCCACACCTCCCC
