>Addgene plasmid #16442 | PG13-luc (wt p53 binding sites) | addgene partial sequence | sequence record 91875 | SV40-splice-R2 5'-CACAAACAATTAGAATCAGTAG-3'
TACACTTAAAAATTTTATATTTACCTTAGAGCTTTAAATCTCTGTAGGTAGTTTGTCCAATTATGTCACA
CCACAGAAGTAAGGTTCCTTCACAAAGATCCTCTAGAGTATTACAATAGCTAAGAATTTCGTCATCGCTG
AATACAGTTACATTTTACAATTTGGACTTTCCGCCCTTCTTGGCCTTTATGAGGATCTCTCTGATTTTTC
TTGCGTCGAGTTTTCCGGTAAGACCTTTCGGTACTTCGTCCACAAACACAACTCCTCCGCGCAACTTTTT
CGCGGTTGTTACTTGACTGGCGACGTAATCCACGATCTCTTTTTCCGTCATCGTCTTTCCGTGCTCCAAA
ACAACAACGGCGGCGGGAAGTTCACCGGCGTCATCGTCGGGAAGACCTGCCACGCCCGCGTCGAAGATGT
TGGGGTGTTGTAACAATATCGATTCCAATTCAGCGGGGGCCACCTGATATCCTTTGTATTTAATTAAAGA
CTTCAAGCGGTCAACTATGAAGAAGTGTTCGTCTTCGTCCCAGTAAGCTATGTCTCCAGAATGTAGCCAT
CCATCCTTGTCAATCAAGGCGTTGGTCGCTTCCGGATTGTTTACATAACCGGACATAATCATAGGTCCTC
TGACACATAATTCGCCTCTCTGATTAACGCCCAGCGTTTTCCCGGTATCCAGATCCACAACCTTCGCTTC
AAAAAATGGAACAACTTTACCGACCGCGCCCGGTTTATCATCCCCCTCGGGTGTAATCAGAATAGCTGAT
GTAGTCTCAGTGAGCCCATATCCTTGTCGTATCCCTGGAAGATGGAAGCGTTTTGCAACCGCTTCCCCGA
CTTCTTTCGAAAGAGGTGCGCCCCCAGAAGCAATTTCGTGTAAATTAGATAAATCGTATTTGTCAATCAG
AGTGCTTTTGGCGAAGAATGAAAATAGGGTTGGTACTAGCAACGCACTTTGAATTTTGTAATCCTGAAGG
GATCGTAAAAACAGCTCTTCTTCAAATCTATACATTAAGACGACTCGAAATCCACATATCAAATATCCGA
GTGTAGTAAACATTCCAAAACCGTGATGGAATGGAACAACACTTAAAATCGCAGTATCCGGAATGATTTG
