>Addgene plasmid #16442 | PG13-luc (wt p53 binding sites) | addgene partial sequence | sequence record 157784 | T7 5'-TAATACGACTCACTATAGGG-3'
ATAAGCTTGATGCCAGGCAAGTCCAGGCAGGCCAGGCAAGTCCAGGCAGGCCAGGCAAGTCCAGGCAGGC
CAGGCAAGTCCAGGCAGGCCAGGCAAGTCCAGGCAGGCCAGGCAAGTCCAGGCAGGCCAGGCAAGTCCAG
GCAGGCCAGGCAAGTCCAGGCAGGCCAGGCAAGTCCAGGCAGGCCAGGCAAGTCCAGGCAGGGCCAGGCA
AGTCCAGGCAGGCCAGGCAAGTCCAGGCAGGCCAGGCAAGTCCAGGCAGGATCGAATTCGATCTGTTTTT
TTTAGTATTAAGCAGAGGCCGGGGGCCCCTGGCCTCCGCTTACTCTGGAGAAAAAGAAGAGAGGCATTCC
AGAGGCAACTTGTCAAAACAGGACTGGCGCCTTGGAGGCGCTGTGGGGCCACCCAAATTGATATAATTAA
GCCCCAACCGCCTCTTCCCGCCTCATTTCAGCCTCACCACCCTCGACAAGCTTATCGATACCGTCGGGGG
ATCCACTAGTTCTAGAGCGGCCGCCACCGCGGTGGAGCTCGAGCTTGGCATTCCGGTACTGTTGGTAAAA
TGGAAGACGCCAAAAACATAAAGAAAGGCCCGGCGCCATTCTATCCTCTAGAGGATGGAACCGCTGGAGA
GCAACTGCATAAGGCTATGAAGAGATACGCCCTGGTTCCTGGAACAATTGCTTTTACAGATGCACATATC
GAGGTGAACATCACGTACGCGGAATACTTCGA
